Addgene plasmid #221021: MSCV-KRAS-G12C-IRES-mCherry
Purpose: Fluorescent reporter for expressing the KRAS G12C mutant CDS
Depositing lab: Mohamed Fareh. Depositing organization: Peter MacCallum Cancer Institute. Publication: Principles of CRISPR-Cas13 mismatch intolerance enable selective silencing of point-mutated oncogenic RNA with single-base precision. Shembrey C, Yang R, Casan J, Hu W, Chen H, Singh GJ, Sadras T, Prasad K, Shortt J, Johnstone RW, Trapani JA, Ekert PG, Fareh M. Sci Adv. 2024 Dec 20;10(51):eadl0731. doi: 10.1126/sciadv.adl0731. Epub 2024 Dec 18. PubMed 39693429.
Backbone
  Vector backbone: MSCV-IRES-mCherry
  Vector type: Mammalian Expression, Retroviral
Growth in bacteria
  Bacterial resistance: Ampicillin, 100 μg/mL
  Growth temperature: 37°C
  Growth strain: NEB Stable
  Copy number: Unknown
Gene/Insert
  Gene/Insert name: KRAS G12S
  Species: H. sapiens (human)
  Entrez Gene: KRAS (a.k.a. 'C-K-RAS, C-K-RAS, CFC2, K-RAS2A, K-RAS2B, K-RAS4A, K-RAS4B, K-Ras, K-Ras 2, KI-RAS, KRAS1, KRAS2, NS, NS3, OES, RALD, RASK2, c-Ki-ras, c-Ki-ras2)
Terms and licenses: Academic/Nonprofit Terms; Industry Terms: Not Available to Industry
Depositor comments: Please visit https://doi.org/10.1101/2023.09.26.557083 for bioRxiv preprint.
How to cite: MSCV-KRAS-G12C-IRES-mCherry was a gift from Mohamed Fareh (Addgene plasmid # 221021 ; http://n2t.net/addgene:221021 ; RRID:Addgene_221021)
