[The description below was written by a language model from this plasmid's Addgene catalogue record and pLannotate feature annotations shown in this document.]
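Description:
MSCV-KRAS-G12C-IRES-mCherry is a gammaretroviral mammalian expression vector built on the MSCV-IRES-mCherry backbone. It is maintained in E. coli through a high-copy ColE1/pUC-type origin and selected with ampicillin via the β-lactamase gene and its native promoter. The rest of the bacterial portion consists of nonfunctional remnants of earlier cloning vectors (fragments of tetracycline resistance, lacI, rop, bom and lacZα, plus a lac promoter/operator).

The retroviral unit is bounded by 5' and 3' long terminal repeats from murine embryonic stem cell virus. It includes the MESV Ψ packaging signal and a truncated, start-codon-less gag segment that extends the packaging region, allowing the transcript to be encapsidated when gag-pol and envelope functions are supplied in trans by a packaging system. No separate internal promoter is annotated, so expression is presumably driven from the 5' LTR. The payload is a bicistronic transcript: the human K-Ras coding sequence followed by an annotated 3xHA epitope tag, then an EMCV IRES directing cap-independent translation of mCherry. Red fluorescence therefore marks cells that carry and express the KRAS cassette, while the HA tag should permit detection of the protein itself.

The name and stated purpose identify the insert as the oncogenic G12C point mutant, but the insert field of the record reads G12S; the feature table does not resolve the codon-12 substitution, so this discrepancy should be checked against the sequence. The associated work concerns single-base-selective silencing of point-mutated oncogenic transcripts by CRISPR-Cas13, which suggests the construct serves as a fluorescently trackable source of mutant KRAS RNA for such experiments.
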