Features (pLannotate 1.2.2; 21 found; start..end, strand, type, name):
     53..254     -  CDS            TcR (fragment): tetracycline efflux protein; tet; confers resistance to tetracycline
    255..353     +  CDS            env (fragment): murine leukemia virus gPr80 envelope polyprotein precursor; env; proteolytically cleaved into gp70SU and p15TM subunits
    395..911     +  LTR            5' LTR: 5' long terminal repeat from murine embryonic stem cell virus
    975..1316    +  misc_feature   MESV Ψ: packaging signal of murine embryonic stem cell virus
   1383..1799    +  CDS            gag (truncated): truncated Moloney murine leukemia virus (MMLV) gag gene lacking the start codon
   1821..2384    +  CDS            K-Ras: human small GTPase proto-oncoprotein
   2394..2474    +  CDS            3xHA: three tandem HA epitope tags
   2498..3058    +  misc_feature   IRES: internal ribosome entry site (IRES) of the encephalomyocarditis virus (EMCV)
   3061..3770    +  CDS            mCherry (fragment): monomeric derivative of DsRed fluorescent protein (Shaner et al., 2004) mammalian codon-optimized
   3783..3813    +  misc_feature   MCS (fragment): pUC18/19 multiple cloning site
   3933..4447    +  LTR            3' LTR: 3' long terminal repeat from murine embryonic stem cell virus
   4609..4625    -  protein_bind   lac operator: The lac repressor binds to the lac operator to inhibit transcription in E. coli. This inhibition can be relieved by adding lactose or isopropyl-β-D-thiogalactopyranoside (IPTG). lac repressor encoded by lacI
   4633..4663    -  promoter       lac promoter: promoter for the E. coli lac operon
   4678..4699    -  protein_bind   CAP binding site: CAP binding activates transcription in the presence of cAMP. E. coli catabolite activator protein
   4712..4804    -  CDS            lacI (fragment): lac repressor; lacI; The lac repressor binds to the lac operator to inhibit transcription in E. coli. This inhibition can be relieved by adding lactose or isopropyl-β-D-thiogalactopyranoside (IPTG).
   4987..5575    -  rep_origin     ori: high-copy-number ColE1/pMB1/pBR322/pUC origin of replication
   5746..6606    -  CDS            AmpR: β-lactamase; bla; confers resistance to ampicillin, carbenicillin, and related antibiotics
   6607..6711    -  promoter       AmpR promoter: bla
   6806..6841    +  CDS            rop (fragment): Rop protein, which maintains plasmids at low copy number; rop
   6943..7042    +  misc_feature   bom (fragment): basis of mobility region from pBR322
   7048..53      -  CDS            lacZα (fragment) (across the origin): LacZα fragment of β-galactosidase; lacZ fragment
>Addgene plasmid #221021 | MSCV-KRAS-G12C-IRES-mCherry | addgene full sequence | sequence record 436922 | Addgene NGS Result
TTAAGTTGGGTAACGCCAGGGTTTTCCCAGTCACGACGTTGTAAAACGACGGCGCAAGGAATGGTGCATG
CAAGGAGATGGCGCCCAACAGTCCCCCGGCCACGGGGCCTGCCACCATACCCACGCCGAAACAAGCGCTC
ATGAGCCCGAAGTGGCGAGCCCGATCTTCCCCATCGGTGATGTCGGCGATATAGGCGCCAGCAACCGCAC
CTGTGGCGCCGGTGATGCCGGCCACGATGCGTCCGGCGTAGAGGCGATTAGTCCAATTTGTTAAAGACAG
GATATCAGTGGTCCAGGCTCTAGTTTTGACTCAACAATATCACCAGCTGAAGCCTATAGAGTACGAGCCA
TAGATAAAATAAAAGATTTTATTTAGTCTCCAGAAAAAGGGGGGAATGAAAGACCCCACCTGTAGGTTTG
GCAAGCTAGCTTAAGTAACGCCATTTTGCAAGGCATGGAAAATACATAACTGAGAATAGAGAAGTTCAGA
TCAAGGTTAGGAACAGAGAGACAGCAGAATATGGGCCAAACAGGATATCTGTGGTAAGCAGTTCCTGCCC
CGGCTCAGGGCCAAGAACAGATGGTCCCCAGATGCGGTCCCGCCCTCAGCAGTTTCTAGAGAACCATCAG
ATGTTTCCAGGGTGCCCCAAGGACCTGAAATGACCCTGTGCCTTATTTGAACTAACCAATCAGTTCGCTT
CTCGCTTCTGTTCGCGCGCTTCTGCTCCCCGAGCTCAATAAAAGAGCCCACAACCCCTCACTCGGCGCGC
CAGTCCTCCGATAGACTGCGTCGCCCGGGTACCCGTATTCCCAATAAAGCCTCTTGCTGTTTGCATCCGA
ATCGTGGACTCGCTGATCCTTGGGAGGGTCTCCTCAGATTGATTGACTGCCCACCTCGGGGGTCTTTCAT
TTGGAGGTTCCACCGAGATTTGGAGACCCCTGCCCAGGGACCACCGACCCCCCCGCCGGGAGGTAAGCTG
GCCAGCGGTCGTTTCGTGTCTGTCTCTGTCTTTGTGCGTGTTTGTGCCGGCATCTAATGTTTGCGCCTGC
GTCTGTACTAGTTAGCTAACTAGCTCTGTATCTGGCGGACCCGTGGTGGAACTGACGAGTTCTGAACACC
CGGCCGCAACCCTGGGAGACGTCCCAGGGACTTTGGGGGCCGTTTTTGTGGCCCGACCTGAGGAAGGGAG
TCGATGTGGAATCCGACCCCGTCAGGATATGTGGTTCTGGTAGGAGACGAGAACCTAAAACAGTTCCCGC
CTCCGTCTGAATTTTTGCTTTCGGTTTGGAACCGAAGCCGCGCGTCTTGTCTGCTGCAGCGCTGCAGCAT
CGTTCTGTGTTGTCTCTGTCTGACTGTGTTTCTGTATTTGTCTGAAAATTAGGGCCAGACTGTTACCACT
CCCTTAAGTTTGACCTTAGGTCACTGGAAAGATGTCGAGCGGATCGCTCACAACCAGTCGGTAGATGTCA
AGAAGAGACGTTGGGTTACCTTCTGCTCTGCAGAATGGCCAACCTTTAACGTCGGATGGCCGCGAGACGG
CACCTTTAACCGAGACCTCATCACCCAGGTTAAGATCAAGGTCTTTTCACCTGGCCCGCATGGACACCCA
GACCAGGTCCCCTACATCGTGACCTGGGAAGCCTTGGCTTTTGACCCCCCTCCCTGGGTCAAGCCCTTTG
TACACCCTAAGCCTCCGCCTCCTCTTCCTCCATCCGCCCCGTCTCTCCCCCTTGAACCTCCTCGTTCGAC
CCCGCCTCGATCCTCCCTTTATCCAGCCCTCACTCCTTCTCTAGGCGCCGGAATTCGTTTAAACGGATCC
ATGACTGAATATAAACTTGTGGTAGTTGGAGCTTGTGGCGTAGGCAAGAGTGCCTTGACGATACAGCTAA
TTCAGAATCATTTTGTGGACGAATATGATCCAACAATAGAGGATTCCTACAGGAAGCAAGTAGTAATTGA
TGGAGAAACCTGTCTCTTGGATATTCTCGACACAGCAGGTCAAGAGGAGTACAGTGCAATGAGGGACCAG
TACATGAGGACTGGGGAGGGCTTTCTTTGTGTATTTGCCATAAATAATACTAAATCATTTGAAGATATTC
ACCATTATAGAGAACAAATTAAAAGAGTTAAGGACTCTGAAGATGTACCTATGGTCCTAGTAGGAAATAA
ATGTGATTTGCCTTCTAGAACAGTAGACACAAAACAGGCTCAGGACTTAGCAAGAAGTTATGGAATTCCT
TTTATTGAAACATCAGCAAAGACAAGACAGGGTGTTGATGATGCCTTCTATACATTAGTTCGAGAAATTC
GAAAACATAAAGAAAAGATGAGCAAAGATGGTAAAAAGAAGAAAAAGAAGTCAAAGACAAAGTGTGTAAT
TATGGGTAGTTCCTACCCATACGATGTTCCAGATTACGCTTATCCCTACGACGTGCCTGATTATGCATAC
CCATATGATGTCCCCGACTATGCCTAACTCGAGCGGGATCAATTCCGCCCCCCCCCTAACGTTACTGGCC
GAAGCCGCTTGGAATAAGGCCGGTGTGCGTTTGTCTATATGTTATTTTCCACCATATTGCCGTCTTTTGG
CAATGTGAGGGCCCGGAAACCTGGCCCTGTCTTCTTGACGAGCATTCCTAGGGGTCTTTCCCCTCTCGCC
AAAGGAATGCAAGGTCTGTTGAATGTCGTGAAGGAAGCAGTTCCTCTGGAAGCTTCTTGAAGACAAACAA
CGTCTGTAGCGACCCTTTGCAGGCAGCGGAACCCCCCACCTGGCGACAGGTGCCTCTGCGGCCAAAAGCC
ACGTGTATAAGATACACCTGCAAAGGCGGCACAACCCCAGTGCCACGTTGTGAGTTGGATAGTTGTGGAA
AGAGTCAAATGGCTCTCCTCAAGCGTATTCAACAAGGGGCTGAAGGATGCCCAGAAGGTACCCCATTGTA
TGGGATCTGATCTGGGGCCTCGGTGCACATGCTTTACATGTGTTTAGTCGAGGTTAAAAAAACGTCTAGG
CCCCCCGAACCACGGGGACGTGGTTTTCCTTTGAAAAACACGATAATACCATGGTGAGCATGGACGAGGA
GGATAACATGGCCATCATCAAGGAGTTCATGCGCTTCAAGGTGCACATGGAGGGCTCCGTGAACGGCCAC
GAGTTCGAGATCGAGGGCGAGGGCGAGGGCCGCCCCTACGAGGGCACCCAGACCGCCAAGCTGAAGGTGA
CCAAGGGTGGCCCCCTGCCCTTCGCCTGGGACATCCTGTCCCCTCAGTTCATGTACGGCTCCAAGGCCTA
CGTGAAGCACCCCGCCGACATCCCCGACTACTTGAAGCTGTCCTTCCCCGAGGGCTTCAAGTGGGAGCGC
GTGATGAACTTCGAGGACGGCGGCGTGGTGACCGTGACCCAGGACTCCTCCCTGCAGGACGGCGAGTTCA
TCTACAAGGTGAAGCTGCGCGGCACCAACTTCCCCTCCGACGGCCCCGTAATGCAGAAGAAGACCATGGG
CTGGGAGGCCTCCTCCGAGCGGATGTACCCCGAGGACGGCGCCCTGAAGGGCGAGATCAAGCAGAGGCTG
AAGCTGAAGGACGGCGGCCACTACGACGCTGAGGTCAAGACCACCTACAAGGCCAAGAAGCCCGTGCAGC
TGCCCGGCGCCTACAACGTCAACATCAAGTTGGACATCACCTCCCACAACGAGGACTACACCATCGTGGA
ACAGTACGAACGCGCCGAGGGCCGCCACTCCACCGGCGGCATGGACGAGCTGTACAAGTAAAGCGGCCGC
GACTCTAGAGTCGACCTGCAGGCATGCAAGCTTCAGGTAGCCGGCTAACGTTAACAACCGGTACCTCTAG
AACTATAGCTAGCATGCGCAAATTTAAAGCGCTGATATCGATAAAATAAAAGATTTTATTTAGTCTCCAG
AAAAAGGGGGGAATGAAAGACCCCACCTGTAGGTTTGGCAAGCTAGCTTAAGTAACGCCATTTTGCAAGG
CATGGAAAATACATAACTGAGAATAGAGAAGTTCAGATCAAGGTTAGGAACAGAGAGACAGCAGAATATG
GGCCAAACAGGATATCTGTGGTAAGCAGTTCCTGCCCCGGCTCAGGGCCAAGAACAGATGGTCCCCAGAT
GCGGTCCCGCCCTCAGCAGTTTCTAGAGAACCATCAGATGTTTCCAGGGTGCCCCAAGGACCTGAAATGA
CCCTGTGCCTTATTTGAACTAACCAATCAGTTCGCTTCTCGCTTCTGTTCGCGCGCTTCTGCTCCCCGAG
CTCAATAAAAGAGCCCACAACCCCTCACTCGGCGCGCCAGTCCTCCGATAGACTGCGTCGCCCGGGTACC
CGTGTATCCAATAAACCCTCTTGCAGTTGCATCCGACTTGTGGTCTCGCTGTTCCTTGGGAGGGTCTCCT
CTGAGTGATTGACTACCCGTCAGCGGGGGTCTTTCATGGGTAACAGTTTCTTGAAGTTGGAGAACAACAT
TCTGAGGGTAGGAGTCGAATATTAAGTAATCCTGACTCAATTAGCCACTGTTTTGAATCCACATACTCCA
ATACTCCTGAAATAGTTCATTATGGACAGCGCAGAAAGAGCTGGGGAGAATTGTGAAATTGTTATCCGCT
CACAATTCCACACAACATACGAGCCGGAAGCATAAAGTGTAAAGCCTGGGGTGCCTAATGAGTGAGCTAA
CTCACATTAATTGCGTTGCGCTCACTGCCCGCTTTCCAGTCGGGAAACCTGTCGTGCCAGCTGCATTAAT
GAATCGGCCAACGCGCGGGGAGAGGCGGTTTGCGTATTGGGCGCTCTTCCGCTTCCTCGCTCACTGACTC
GCTGCGCTCGGTCGTTCGGCTGCGGCGAGCGGTATCAGCTCACTCAAAGGCGGTAATACGGTTATCCACA
GAATCAGGGGATAACGCAGGAAAGAACATGTGAGCAAAAGGCCAGCAAAAGGCCAGGAACCGTAAAAAGG
CCGCGTTGCTGGCGTTTTTCCATAGGCTCCGCCCCCCTGACGAGCATCACAAAAATCGACGCTCAAGTCA
GAGGTGGCGAAACCCGACAGGACTATAAAGATACCAGGCGTTTCCCCCTGGAAGCTCCCTCGTGCGCTCT
CCTGTTCCGACCCTGCCGCTTACCGGATACCTGTCCGCCTTTCTCCCTTCGGGAAGCGTGGCGCTTTCTC
ATAGCTCACGCTGTAGGTATCTCAGTTCGGTGTAGGTCGTTCGCTCCAAGCTGGGCTGTGTGCACGAACC
CCCCGTTCAGCCCGACCGCTGCGCCTTATCCGGTAACTATCGTCTTGAGTCCAACCCGGTAAGACACGAC
TTATCGCCACTGGCAGCAGCCACTGGTAACAGGATTAGCAGAGCGAGGTATGTAGGCGGTGCTACAGAGT
TCTTGAAGTGGTGGCCTAACTACGGCTACACTAGAAGAACAGTATTTGGTATCTGCGCTCTGCTGAAGCC
AGTTACCTTCGGAAAAAGAGTTGGTAGCTCTTGATCCGGCAAACAAACCACCGCTGGTAGCGGTGGTTTT
TTTGTTTGCAAGCAGCAGATTACGCGCAGAAAAAAAGGATCTCAAGAAGATCCTTTGATCTTTTCTACGG
GGTCTGACGCTCAGTGGAACGAAAACTCACGTTAAGGGATTTTGGTCATGAGATTATCAAAAAGGATCTT
CACCTAGATCCTTTTAAATTAAAAATGAAGTTTTAAATCAATCTAAAGTATATATGAGTAAACTTGGTCT
GACAGTTACCAATGCTTAATCAGTGAGGCACCTATCTCAGCGATCTGTCTATTTCGTTCATCCATAGTTG
CCTGACTCCCCGTCGTGTAGATAACTACGATACGGGAGGGCTTACCATCTGGCCCCAGTGCTGCAATGAT
ACCGCGAGACCCACGCTCACCGGCTCCAGATTTATCAGCAATAAACCAGCCAGCCGGAAGGGCCGAGCGC
AGAAGTGGTCCTGCAACTTTATCCGCCTCCATCCAGTCTATTAATTGTTGCCGGGAAGCTAGAGTAAGTA
GTTCGCCAGTTAATAGTTTGCGCAACGTTGTTGCCATTGCTACAGGCATCGTGGTGTCACGCTCGTCGTT
TGGTATGGCTTCATTCAGCTCCGGTTCCCAACGATCAAGGCGAGTTACATGATCCCCCATGTTGTGCAAA
AAAGCGGTTAGCTCCTTCGGTCCTCCGATCGTTGTCAGAAGTAAGTTGGCCGCAGTGTTATCACTCATGG
TTATGGCAGCACTGCATAATTCTCTTACTGTCATGCCATCCGTAAGATGCTTTTCTGTGACTGGTGAGTA
CTCAACCAAGTCATTCTGAGAATAGTGTATGCGGCGACCGAGTTGCTCTTGCCCGGCGTCAATACGGGAT
AATACCGCGCCACATAGCAGAACTTTAAAAGTGCTCATCATTGGAAAACGTTCTTCGGGGCGAAAACTCT
CAAGGATCTTACCGCTGTTGAGATCCAGTTCGATGTAACCCACTCGTGCACCCAACTGATCTTCAGCATC
TTTTACTTTCACCAGCGTTTCTGGGTGAGCAAAAACAGGAAGGCAAAATGCCGCAAAAAAGGGAATAAGG
GCGACACGGAAATGTTGAATACTCATACTCTTCCTTTTTCAATATTATTGAAGCATTTATCAGGGTTATT
GTCTCATGAGCGGATACATATTTGAATGTATTTAGAAAAATAAACAAATAGGGGTTCCGCGCACATTTCC
CCGAAAAGTGCCACCTGACGTCTAAGAAACCATTATTATCATGACATTAACCTATAAAAATAGGCGTATC
ACGAGGCCCTTTCGTCTCGCGCGTTTCGGTGATGACGGTGAAAACCTCTGACACATGCAGCTCCCGGAGA
CGGTCACAGCTTGTCTGTAAGCGGATGCCGGGAGCAGACAAGCCCGTCAGGGCGCGTCAGCGGGTGTTGG
CGGGTGTCGGGGCTGGCTTAACTATGCGGCATCAGAGCAGATTGTACTGAGAGTGCACCATATGCGGTGT
GAAATACCGCACAGATGCGTAAGGAGAAAATACCGCATCAGGCGCCATTCGCCATTCAGGCTGCGCAACT
GTTGGGAAGGGCGATCGGTGCGGGCCTCTTCGCTATTACGCCAGCTGGCGAAAGGGGGATGTGCTGCAAG
GCGA
